LOCUS       Exported 2339 bp ds-DNA circular SYN 13-MAY-2021
DEFINITION  synthetic circular DNA
ACCESSION   .
VERSION     .
KEYWORDS    pICH44188
SOURCE      synthetic DNA construct
  ORGANISM  synthetic DNA construct
REFERENCE   1 (bases 1 to 2339)
  AUTHORS   Engler C, Youles M, Gruetzner R, Ehnert TM, Werner S, Jones JD,
            Patron NJ, Marillonnet S
  TITLE     A golden gate modular cloning toolbox for plants.
  JOURNAL   ACS Synth Biol. 2014 Nov 21;3(11):839-43. doi: 10.1021/sb4001504.
            Epub 2014 Feb 20.
  PUBMED    24933124
REFERENCE   2 (bases 1 to 2339)
  AUTHORS   .
  TITLE     Direct Submission
  JOURNAL   Exported May 13, 2021 from SnapGene Server 1.1.58
            http://www.snapgene.com
FEATURES             Location/Qualifiers
     source          1..2339
                     /organism="synthetic DNA construct"
                     /mol_type="other DNA"
     primer_bind     complement(40..58)
                     /label=pBRforEco
                     /note="pBR322 vectors, upsteam of EcoRI site, forward
                     primer"
     promoter        126..230
                     /gene="bla"
                     /label=AmpR promoter
     CDS             450..1241
                     /codon_start=1
                     /gene="aadA"
                     /product="aminoglycoside adenylyltransferase (Murphy,
                     1985)"
                     /label=SmR
                     /note="confers resistance to spectinomycin and
                     streptomycin"
                     /translation="MREAVIAEVSTQLSEVVGVIERHLEPTLLAVHLYGSAVDGGLKPH
                     SDIDLLVTVTVRLDETTRRALINDLLETSASPGESEILRAVEVTIVVHDDIIPWRYPAK
                     RELQFGEWQRNDILAGIFEPATIDIDLAILLTKAREHSVALVGPAAEELFDPVPEQDLF
                     EALNETLTLWNSPPDWAGDERNVVLTLSRIWYSAVTGKIAPKDVAADWAMERLPAQYQP
                     VILEARQAYLGQEEDRLASRADQLEEFVHYVKGEITKVVGK"
     rep_origin      1412..2000
                     /direction=RIGHT
                     /label=ori
                     /note="high-copy-number ColE1/pMB1/pBR322/pUC origin of
                     replication"
     primer_bind     1901..1920
                     /label=pBR322ori-F
                     /note="pBR322 origin, forward primer"
     primer_bind     2154..2171
                     /label=L4440
                     /note="L4440 vector, forward primer"
ORIGIN
        1 aatgtgagac cacgaagtgg ctcttcagtg gacgaaaggg cctcgtgata cgcctatttt
       61 tataggttaa tgtcatgata ataatggttt cttagacgtc aggtggcact tttcggggaa
      121 atgtgcgcgg aacccctatt tgtttatttt tctaaataca ttcaaatatg tatccgctca
      181 tgagacaata accctgataa atgcttcaat aatattgaaa aaggaagagt atgcgctcac
      241 gcaactggtc cagaaccttg accgaacgca gcggtggtaa cggcgcagtg gcggttttca
      301 tggcttgtta tgactgtttt tttggggtac agtctatgcc tcgggcatcc aagcagcaag
      361 cgcgttacgc cgtgggtcga tgtttgatgt tatggagcag caacgatgtt acgcagcagg
      421 gcagtcgccc taaaacaaag ttaaacatca tgagggaagc ggtgatcgcc gaagtatcga
      481 ctcaactatc agaggtagtt ggcgtcatcg agcgccatct cgaaccgacg ttgctggccg
      541 tacatttgta cggctccgca gtggatggcg gcctgaagcc acacagcgat attgatttgc
      601 tggttacggt gaccgtaagg cttgatgaaa caacgcggcg agctttgatc aacgaccttt
      661 tggaaacttc ggcttcccct ggagagagcg agattctccg cgctgtagaa gtcaccattg
      721 ttgtgcacga cgacatcatt ccgtggcgtt atccagctaa gcgcgaactg caatttggag
      781 aatggcagcg caatgacatt cttgcaggta tcttcgagcc agccacgatc gacattgatc
      841 tggctatctt gctgacaaaa gcaagagaac atagcgttgc cttggtaggt ccagcggcgg
      901 aggaactctt tgatccggtt cctgaacagg atctatttga ggcgctaaat gaaaccttaa
      961 cgctatggaa ctcgccgccc gactgggctg gcgatgagcg aaatgtagtg cttacgttgt
     1021 cccgcatttg gtacagcgca gtaaccggca aaatcgcgcc gaaggatgtc gctgccgact
     1081 gggcaatgga gcgcctgccg gcccagtatc agcccgtcat acttgaagct agacaggctt
     1141 atcttggaca agaagaagat cgcttggcct cgcgcgcaga tcagttggaa gaatttgtcc
     1201 attacgtaaa aggcgagatc accaaggtag tcggcaaata actgtcagac caagtttact
     1261 catatatact ttagattgat ttaaaacttc atttttaatt taaaaggatc taggtgaaga
     1321 tcctttttga taatctcatg accaaaatcc cttaacgtga gttttcgttc cactgagcgt
     1381 cagaccccgt agaaaagatc aaaggatctt cttgagatcc tttttttctg cgcgtaatct
     1441 gctgcttgca aacaaaaaaa ccaccgctac cagcggtggt ttgtttgccg gatcaagagc
     1501 taccaactct ttttccgaag gtaactggct tcagcagagc gcagatacca aatactgtcc
     1561 ttctagtgta gccgtagtta ggccaccact tcaagaactc tgtagcaccg cctacatacc
     1621 tcgctctgct aatcctgtta ccagtggctg ctgccagtgg cgataagtcg tgtcttaccg
     1681 ggttggactc aagacgatag ttaccggata aggcgcagcg gtcgggctga acggggggtt
     1741 cgtgcacaca gcccagcttg gagcgaacga cctacaccga actgagatac ctacagcgtg
     1801 agctatgaga aagcgccacg cttcccgaag ggagaaaggc ggacaggtat ccggtaagcg
     1861 gcagggtcgg aacaggagag cgcacgaggg agcttccagg gggaaacgcc tggtatcttt
     1921 atagtcctgt cgggtttcgc cacctctgac ttgagcgtcg atttttgtga tgctcgtcag
     1981 gggggcggag cctatggaaa aacgccagca acgcggcctt tttacggttc ctggcctttt
     2041 gctggccttt tgctcacatg ttctttcctg cgttatcccc tgattctgtg gataaccgta
     2101 ttaccgcctt tgagtgagct gataccgctc gccgcagccg aacgaccgag cgcagcgagt
     2161 cagtgagcga ggaagcggaa gagcgcccaa tacgcaaacc gcctctcccc gcgcgttggc
     2221 cgattcatta atcactctgt ggtctcatac tgtaaaagaa aaggaacaac cctgttgttg
     2281 ttcgacgcta tactaaatat atattatctt attagtgcat ttcttttacc gcttcacag
//
