>Addgene plasmid #50289 | pICH44188 | addgene full sequence | sequence record 497560 | Addgene NGS Result
CTACCAGCGGTGGTTTGTTTGCCGGATCAAGAGCTACCAACTCTTTTTCCGAAGGTAACTGGCTTCAGCA
GAGCGCAGATACCAAATACTGTTCTTCTAGTGTAGCCGTAGTTAGGCCACCACTTCAAGAACTCTGTAGC
ACCGCCTACATACCTCGCTCTGCTAATCCTGTTACCAGTGGCTGCTGCCAGTGGCGATAAGTCGTGTCTT
ACCGGGTTGGACTCAAGACGATAGTTACCGGATAAGGCGCAGCGGTCGGGCTGAACGGGGGGTTCGTGCA
CACAGCCCAGCTTGGAGCGAACGACCTACACCGAACTGAGATACCTACAGCGTGAGCTATGAGAAAGCGC
CACGCTTCCCGAAGGGAGAAAGGCGGACAGGTATCCGGTAAGCGGCAGGGTCGGAACAGGAGAGCGCACG
AGGGAGCTTCCAGGGGGAAACGCCTGGTATCTTTATAGTCCTGTCGGGTTTCGCCACCTCTGACTTGAGC
GTCGATTTTTGTGATGCTCGTCAGGGGGGCGGAGCCTATGGAAAAACGCCAGCAACGCGGCCTTTTTACG
GTTCCTGGCCTTTTGCTGGCCTTTTGCTCACATGTTCTTTCCTGCGTTATCCCCTGATTCTGTGGATAAC
CGTATTACCGCCTTTGAGTGAGCTGATACCGCTCGCCGCAGCCGAACGACCGAGCGCAGCGAGTCAGTGA
GCGAGGAAGCGGAAGAGCGCCCAATACGCAAACCGCCTCTCCCCGCGCGTTGGCCGATTCATTAATCACT
CTGTGGTCTCATACTGTAAAAGAAAAGGAACAACCCTGTTGTTGTTCGACGCTATACTAAATATATATTA
TCTTATTAGTGCATTTCTTTTACCGCTTCACAGAATGTGAGACCACGAAGTGGCTCTTCAGTGGACGAAA
GGGCCTCGTGATACGCCTATTTTTATAGGTTAATGTCATGATAATAATGGTTTCTTAGACGTCAGGTGGC
ACTTTTCGGGGAAATGTGCGCGGAACCCCTATTTGTTTATTTTTCTAAATACATTCAAATATGTATCCGC
TCATGAGACAATAACCCTGATAAATGCTTCAATAATATTGAAAAAGGAAGAGTATGCGCTCACGCAACTG
GTCCAGAACCTTGACCGAACGCAGCGGTGGTAACGGCGCAGTGGCGGTTTTCATGGCTTGTTATGACTGT
TTTTTTTTGGGGTACAGTCTATGCCTCGGGCATCCAAGCAGCAAGCGCGTTACGCCGTGGGTCGATGTTT
GATGTTATGGAGCAGCAACGATGTTACGCAGCAGGGCAGTCGCCCTAAAACAAAGTTAAACATCATGAGG
GAAGCGGTGATCGCCGAAGTATCGACTCAACTATCAGAGGTAGTTGGCGTCATCGAGCGCCATCTCGAAC
CGACGTTGCTGGCCGTACATTTGTACGGCTCCGCAGTGGATGGCGGCCTGAAGCCACACAGCGATATTGA
TTTGCTGGTTACGGTGACCGTAAGGCTTGATGAAACAACGCGGCGAGCTTTGATCAACGACCTTTTGGAA
ACTTCGGCTTCCCCTGGAGAGAGCGAGATTCTCCGCGCTGTAGAAGTCACCATTGTTGTGCACGACGACA
TCATTCCGTGGCGTTATCCAGCTAAGCGCGAACTGCAATTTGGAGAATGGCAGCGCAATGACATTCTTGC
AGGTATCTTCGAGCCAGCCACGATCGACATTGATCTGGCTATCTTGCTGACAAAAGCAAGAGAACATAGC
GTTGCCTTGGTAGGTCCAGCGGCGGAGGAACTCTTTGATCCGGTTCCTGAACAGGATCTATTTGAGGCGC
TAAATGAAACCTTAACGCTATGGAACTCGCCGCCCGACTGGGCTGGCGATGAGCGAAATGTAGTGCTTAC
GTTGTCCCGCATTTGGTACAGCGCAGTAACCGGCAAAATCGCGCCGAAGGATGTCGCTGCCGACTGGGCA
ATGGAGCGCCTGCCGGCCCAGTATCAGCCCGTCATACTTGAAGCTAGACAGGCTTATCTTGGACAAGAAG
AAGATCGCTTGGCCTCGCGCGCAGATCAGTTGGAAGAATTTGTCCATTACGTAAAAGGCGAGATCACCAA
GGTAGTCGGCAAATAACTGTCAGACCAAGTTTACTCATATATACTTTAGATTGATTTAAAACTTCATTTT
TAATTTAAAAGGATCTAGGTGAAGATCCTTTTTGATAATCTCATGACCAAAATCCCTTAACGTGAGTTTT
CGTTCCACTGAGCGTCAGACCCCGTAGAAAAGATCAAAGGATCTTCTTGAGATCCTTTTTTTCTGCGCGT
AATCTGCTGCTTGCAAACAAAAAAACCACCG
Features (pLannotate 1.2.2; 6 found; start..end, strand, type, name):
    717..766     +  CDS            lacI (fragment): lac repressor; lacI; The lac repressor binds to the lac operator to inhibit transcription in E. coli. This inhibition can be relieved by adding lactose or isopropyl-β-D-thiogalactopyranoside (IPTG).
    999..1103    +  promoter       AmpR promoter: bla
   1094..1174    -  CDS            int (fragment): INT2_ECOLX - Protein inferred from homology: Swiss-Prot protein existence level 3. Putative integrase believed to be involved in the insertion of antibiotic resistance genes into plasmids and transposons. From Escherichia coli.
   1262..1318    +  CDS            GmR (fragment): gentamycin acetyltransferase; aacC1; confers resistance to gentamycin
   1325..2113    +  CDS            aadA: S3AD_ECOLX - Experimental evidence at protein level: Swiss-Prot protein existence level 1. Mediates bacterial resistance to the antibiotics streptomycin and spectinomycin. From Escherichia coli.
   2287..534     +  rep_origin     ori (across the origin): high-copy-number ColE1/pMB1/pBR322/pUC origin of replication
