[The description below was written by a language model from this plasmid's Addgene catalogue record, the feature table of its GenBank file and pLannotate feature annotations shown in this document.]
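Description:
pICH44188 is a small (about 2.3 kb) Level 0 part plasmid from the Golden Gate Modular Cloning (MoClo) toolbox for plants. It is built on the pICH41246 backbone and catalogued as a plant expression vector, although on its own it is a part-storage plasmid rather than a functional expression construct. It is propagated in E. coli from a high-copy ColE1/pUC-type origin and selected with spectinomycin through the aadA aminoglycoside adenylyltransferase gene, which also confers streptomycin resistance. An AmpR (bla) promoter lies upstream of that gene. The short lacI, integrase and gentamicin-acetyltransferase fragments picked up by automated annotation are most likely remnants of the sequences from which the backbone and resistance cassette were derived, not working genes.

The payload is the 5' untranslated region of Barley Stripe Mosaic Virus (BSMV), a leader sequence intended to sit between a promoter and a coding sequence in an assembled plant transcription unit. Neither feature table annotates the insert itself, so its exact position and length are not stated in the record. Internal BsaI and BbsI (BpiI) recognition sites were removed by point mutation to make the part compatible with type IIS assembly. The fragment was cloned in using BpiI, whose sites were destroyed in the process, and it can be released with BsaI. This lets it be combined through defined overhangs with promoter, coding-sequence and terminator modules in a one-pot reaction to build transcription units for plant expression. No plant selection marker, promoter or T-DNA elements are recorded in this plasmid.
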