Addgene plasmid #50289: pICH44188
Depositing lab: Sylvestre Marillonnet & Nicola Patron. Depositing organization: Leibniz Institute of Plant Biochemistry (IPB). Publication: A golden gate modular cloning toolbox for plants. Engler C, Youles M, Gruetzner R, Ehnert TM, Werner S, Jones JD, Patron NJ, Marillonnet S. ACS Synth Biol. 2014 Nov 21;3(11):839-43. doi: 10.1021/sb4001504. Epub 2014 Feb 20. PubMed 24933124.
Backbone
  Vector backbone: pICH41246
  Vector type: plant expression
Growth in bacteria
  Bacterial resistance: Spectinomycin, 50 μg/mL
  Growth temperature: 37°C
  Growth strain: DH5alpha
  Copy number: High Copy
Gene/Insert
  Gene/Insert name: 5'UTR BSMV (Barley Stripe Mosaic Virus)
  Mutation: BsaI/BbsI sites removed by point-mutation
  Cloning method: Restriction Enzyme; 5′ cloning site BpiI (destroyed during cloning); 3′ cloning site BpiI (destroyed during cloning)
Terms and licenses: Academic/Nonprofit Terms; Industry Terms: Not Available to Industry
Depositor comments: insert can be released with BsaI
How to cite: pICH44188 was a gift from Sylvestre Marillonnet & Nicola Patron (Addgene plasmid # 50289 ; http://n2t.net/addgene:50289 ; RRID:Addgene_50289)
