>Addgene plasmid #50289 | pICH44188 | addgene partial sequence | sequence record 76520 | pBR322ori-F 5'-GGGAAACGCCTGGTATCTTT-3'
TCTGACTTGAGCGTCGATTTTTGTGATGCTCGTCAGGGGGGCGGAGCCTATGGAAAAACGCCAGCAACGC
GGCCTTTTTACGGTTCCTGGCCTTTTGCTGGCCTTTTGCTCACATGTTCTTTCCTGCGTTATCCCCTGAT
TCTGTGGATAACCGTATTACCGCCTTTGAGTGAGCTGATACCGCTCGCCGCAGCCGAACGACCGAGCGCA
GCGAGTCAGTGAGCGAGGAAGCGGAAGAGCGCCCAATACGCAAACCGCCTCTCCCCGCGCGTTGGCCGAT
TCATTAATCACTCTGTGGTCTCATACTGTAAAAGAAAAGGAACAACCCTGTTGTTGTTCGACGCTATACT
AAATATATATTATCTTATTAGTGCATTTCTTTTACCGCTTCACAGAATGTGAGACCACGAAGTGGCTCTT
CAGTGGACGAAAGGGCCTCGTGATACGCCTATTTTTATAGGTTAATGTCATGATAATAATGGTTTCTTAG
ACGTCAGGTGGCACTTTTCGGGGAAATGTGCGCGGAACCCCTATTTGTTTATTTTTCTAAATACATTCAA
ATATGTATCCGCTCATGAGACAATAACCCTGATAAATGCTTCAATAATATTGAAAAAGGAAGAGTATGCG
CTCACGCAACTGGTCCAGAACCTTGACCGAACGCAGCGGTGGTAACGGCGCAGTGGCGGTTTTCATGGCT
TGTTATGACTGTTTTTTTTTGGGGTACAGTCTATGCCTCGGGCATCCAAGCAGCAAGCGCGTTACGCCGT
GGGTCGATGTTTGATGTTATGGAGCAGCAACGATGTTACGCAGCAGGGCAGTCGCCCTAAAACAAAGTTA
AACATCATGAGGGAAGCGGTGATCGCCGAA
